Addgene plasmid #59709: pSALECT-PRAI
Purpose: pSALECT with PRAI insert
Depositing lab: Christopher Anderson. Depositing organization: University of California, Berkeley. Publication: A method for multiplex gene synthesis employing error correction based on expression. Hsiau TH, Sukovich D, Elms P, Prince RN, Strittmatter T, Ruan P, Curry B, Anderson P, Sampson J, Anderson JC. PLoS One. 2015 Mar 19;10(3):e0119927. doi: 10.1371/journal.pone.0119927. eCollection 2015. PubMed 25790188.
Backbone
  Vector backbone: pSALECT
  Vector type: Bacterial Expression
Growth in bacteria
  Bacterial resistance: Chloramphenicol, 25 μg/mL
  Growth temperature: 37°C
  Growth strain: DH5alpha
  Copy number: High Copy
Gene/Insert
  Gene/Insert name: PRAI
Resource information
  A portion of this plasmid was derived from a plasmid made by: Matthew P DeLisa
Terms and licenses: Academic/Nonprofit Terms; Industry Terms: Not Available to Industry
How to cite: pSALECT-PRAI was a gift from Christopher Anderson (Addgene plasmid # 59709 ; http://n2t.net/addgene:59709 ; RRID:Addgene_59709)
