[The description below was written by a language model from this plasmid's Addgene catalogue record and pLannotate feature annotations shown in this document.]
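Description:
pSALECT-PRAI is a 3.8 kb bacterial expression plasmid built on the pSALECT backbone and carrying a PRAI (phosphoribosylanthranilate isomerase) insert, which the feature annotation matches to trpF from Thermotoga maritima. It is propagated in E. coli from a high-copy ColE1/pUC-type origin and is maintained with chloramphenicol, through a chloramphenicol acetyltransferase gene driven by its own cat promoter.

The payload is a three-part arrangement of coding sequences on the same strand. It begins with an N-terminal fragment of E. coli TorA, the region that contains the twin-arginine translocation (Tat) signal peptide. The trpF/PRAI coding sequence follows, and then a β-lactamase lacking its native signal sequence. The close spacing of the three features is consistent with a single fusion protein, although the record does not state the reading frame explicitly. A lac promoter with its CAP binding site sits just upstream across the circular junction and presumably drives this cassette. Only a short lacI fragment is annotated, so the plasmid does not appear to encode a functional repressor.

In this kind of design, β-lactamase confers ampicillin resistance only if it reaches the periplasm. Because it lacks its own signal sequence, export depends on the TorA leader and the Tat pathway, which generally transports folded proteins. Inserts with frameshifts, stop codons or poorly folding products therefore fail to yield resistance. This fits the associated publication, which describes multiplex gene synthesis with expression-based error correction. The record gives the purpose only as pSALECT with a PRAI insert, so its exact role, for example as a test or control gene, is not stated.
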