Features (pLannotate 1.2.2; 9 found; start..end, strand, type, name):
     11..127     +  CDS            torA (fragment): TORA_ECOLI - Experimental evidence at protein level: Swiss-Prot protein existence level 1. Reduces trimethylamine-N-oxide (TMAO) into trimethylamine; an anaerobic reaction coupled to energy-yielding reactions. From Escherichia coli (strain K12).
    140..754     +  CDS            trpF: TRPF_THEMA - Experimental evidence at protein level: Swiss-Prot protein existence level 1. From Thermotoga maritima (strain ATCC 43589 / DSM 3109 / JCM 10099 / NBRC 100826 / MSB8).
    762..1551    +  CDS            bla(M) (fragment): β-lactamase lacking the signal sequence; bla(M); allows cytosolic expression of β-lactamase
   1856..2515    -  CDS            CmR: chloramphenicol acetyltransferase; cat; confers resistance to chloramphenicol
   2516..2618    -  promoter       cat promoter: promoter of the E. coli cat gene encoding chloramphenicol acetyltransferase
   2838..3426    +  rep_origin     ori: high-copy-number ColE1/pMB1/pBR322/pUC origin of replication
   3609..3701    +  CDS            lacI (fragment): lac repressor; lacI; The lac repressor binds to the lac operator to inhibit transcription in E. coli. This inhibition can be relieved by adding lactose or isopropyl-β-D-thiogalactopyranoside (IPTG).
   3714..3735    +  protein_bind   CAP binding site: CAP binding activates transcription in the presence of cAMP. E. coli catabolite activator protein
   3750..3780    +  promoter       lac promoter: promoter for the E. coli lac operon
>Addgene plasmid #59709 | pSALECT-PRAI | depositor full sequence | sequence record 93644 | pSALECT-PRAI sequence 3814 bps
GGATCTCGACATGAACAATAACGATCTCTTTCAGGCATCACGTCGGCGTTTTCTGGCACAACTCGGCGGC
TTAACCGTCGCCGGGATGCTGGGGCCGTCATTGCTAACGCCGCGACGTGCGACTGCGCATATGGAATTCA
TGGTTAGAGTTAAAATCTGCGGTATTACTAACCTTGAGGACGCACTTTTTTCCGTAGAATCTGGGGCTGA
TGCTGTCGGATTCGTTTTTTATCCTAAAAGTAAGAGATATATCAGTCCCGAAGATGCCAGAAGGATCTCC
GTGGAACTGCCGCCGTTTGTCTTCAGGGTGGGTGTCTTCGTCAATGAGGAGCCTGAGAAAATCCTGGATG
TGGCCTCGTATGTGCAGTTGAATGCTGTCCAGCTACATGGAGAAGAACCTATAGAGCTTTGTCGTAAAAT
TGCCGAAAGGATCTTGGTGATTAAAGCTGTTGGTGTCTCTAACGAAAGAGACATGGAGAGGGCGCTAAAC
TACCGTGAATTTCCCATTTTACTTGACACTAAAACTCCTGAATATGGTGGATCTGGTAAAACATTTGATT
GGTCACTGATCCTGCCTTACAGAGACCGTTTCAGATATCTAGTGTTAAGCGGCGGCCTAAATCCAGAGAA
TGTGAGGAGTGCCATAGATGTTGTTAGACCTTTCGCAGTGGATGTCTCTTCCGGGGTCGAAGCCTTCCCA
GGCAAAAAGGACCACGATTCCATTAAGATGTTCATCAAGAACGCTAAAGGTTTGGGATCCCACCCAGAAA
CGCTGGTGAAAGTAAAAGATGCTGAAGATCAGTTGGGTGCACGAGTGGGTTACATCGAACTGGATCTCAA
CAGCGGTAAGATCCTTGAGAGTTTTCGCCCCGAAGAACGTTTTCCAATGATGAGCACTTTTAAAGTTCTG
CTATGTGGCGCGGTATTATCCCGTGTTGACGCCGGGCAAGAGCAACTCGGTCGCCGCATACACTATTCTC
AGAATGACTTGGTTGAGTACTCACCAGTCACAGAAAAGCATCTTACGGATGGCATGACAGTAAGAGAATT
ATGCAGTGCTGCCATAACCATGAGTGATAACACTGCGGCCAACTTACTTCTGACAACGATCGGAGGACCG
AAGGAGCTAACCGCTTTTTTGCACAACATGGGGGATCATGTAACTCGCCTTGATCGTTGGGAACCGGAGC
TGAATGAAGCCATACCAAACGACGAGCGTGACACCACGATGCCTGCAGCAATGGCAACAACGTTGCGCAA
ACTATTAACTGGCGAACTACTTACTCTAGCTTCCCGGCAACAATTAATAGACTGGATGGAGGCGGATAAA
GTTGCAGGACCACTTCTGCGCTCGGCCCTTCCGGCTGGCTGGTTTATTGCTGATAAATCTGGAGCCGGTG
AGCGTGGGTCTCGCGGTATCATTGCAGCACTGGGGCCAGATGGTAAGCCCTCCCGTATCGTAGTTATCTA
CACGACGGGGAGTCAGGCAACTATGGATGAACGAAATAGACAGATCGCTGAGATAGGTGCCTCACTGATT
AAGCATTGGTAAGATTTTTCCAATGATGAGCACTTTTTGATCAGAAAAAAAGGATCATATCGTCAATTAT
TACCTCCACGGGGAGAGCCTGAGCAAACTGGCCTCAGGCATTTGAGAAGCACACGGTCACACTGCTTCCG
GTAGTCAATAAACCGGTAAACCAGCAATAGACATAAGCGGCTATTTAACGACCCTGCCCTGAACCGACGA
CCGGGTCGAATTTGCTTTCGAATTTCTGCCATTCATCCGCTTATTATCACTTATTCAGGCGTAGCAACCA
GGCGTTTAAGGGCACCAATAACTGCCTTAAAAAAATTACGCCCCGCCCTGCCACTCATCGCAGTACTGTT
GTAATTCATTAAGCATTCTGCCGACATGGAAGCCATCACAAACGGCATGATGAACCTGAATCGCCAGCGG
CATCAGCACCTTGTCGCCTTGCGTATAATATTTGCCCATGGTGAAAACGGGGGCGAAGAAGTTGTCCATA
TTGGCCACGTTTAAATCAAAACTGGTGAAACTCACCCAGGGATTGGCTGAGACGAAAAACATATTCTCAA
TAAACCCTTTAGGGAAATAGGCCAGGTTTTCACCGTAACACGCCACATCTTGCGAATATATGTGTAGAAA
CTGCCGGAAATCGTCGTGGTATTCACTCCAGAGCGATGAAAACGTTTCAGTTTGCTCATGGAAAACGGTG
TAACAAGGGTGAACACTATCCCATATCACCAGCTCACCGTCTTTCATTGCCATACGTAATTCCGGATGAG
CATTCATCAGGCGGGCAAGAATGTGAATAAAGGCCGGATAAAACTTGTGCTTATTTTTCTTTACGGTCTT
TAAAAAGGCCGTAATATCCAGCTGAACGGTCTGGTTATAGGTACATTGAGCAACTGACTGAAATGCCTCA
AAATGTTCTTTACGATGCCATTGGGATATATCAACGGTGGTATATCCAGTGATTTTTTTCTCCATTTTAG
CTTCCTTAGCTCCTGAAAATCTCGACAACTCAAAAAATACGCCCGGTAGTGATCTTATTTCATTATGGTG
AAAGTTGGAACCTCTTACGTGCCGATCAACGTCTCATTTTCGCCAAAAGTTGGCCCAGGGCTTCCCGGTA
TCAACAGGGACACCAGGATTTATTTATTCTGCGAAGTGATCTTCCGTCACAGGTATTTATTCGGTCGAAA
AGGATCTAGGTGAAGATCCTTTTTGATAATCTCATGACCAAAATCCCTTAACGTGAGTTTTCGTTCCACT
GAGCGTCAGACCCCGTAGAAAAGATCAAAGGATCTTCTTGAGATCCTTTTTTTCTGCGCGTAATCTGCTG
CTTGCAAACAAAAAAACCACCGCTACCAGCGGTGGTTTGTTTGCCGGATCAAGAGCTACCAACTCTTTTT
CCGAAGGTAACTGGCTTCAGCAGAGCGCAGATACCAAATACTGTTCTTCTAGTGTAGCCGTAGTTAGGCC
ACCACTTCAAGAACTCTGTAGCACCGCCTACATACCTCGCTCTGCTAATCCTGTTACCAGTGGCTGCTGC
CAGTGGCGATAAGTCGTGTCTTACCGGGTTGGACTCAAGACGATAGTTACCGGATAAGGCGCAGCGGTCG
GGCTGAACGGGGGGTTCGTGCACACAGCCCAGCTTGGAGCGAACGACCTACACCGAACTGAGATACCTAC
AGCGTGAGCTATGAGAAAGCGCCACGCTTCCCGAAGGGAGAAAGGCGGACAGGTATCCGGTAAGCGGCAG
GGTCGGAACAGGAGAGCGCACGAGGGAGCTTCCAGGGGGAAACGCCTGGTATCTTTATAGTCCTGTCGGG
TTTCGCCACCTCTGACTTGAGCGTCGATTTTTGTGATGCTCGTCAGGGGGGCGGAGCCTATGGAAAAACG
CCAGCAACGCGGCCTTTTTACGGTTCCTGGCCTTTTGCTGGCCTTTTGCTCACATGTTCTTTCCTGCGTT
ATCCCCTGATTCTGTGGATAACCGTATTACCGCCTTTGAGTGAGCTGATACCGCTCGCCGCAGCCGAACG
ACCGAGCGCAGCGAGTCAGTGAGCGAGGAAGCGGAAGAGCGCCCAATACGCAAACCGCCTCTCCCCGCGC
GTTGGCCGATTCATTAATGCAGCTGGCACGACAGGTTTCCCGACTGGAAAGCGGGCAGTGAGCGCAACGC
AATTAATGTGAGTTAGCTCACTCATTAGGCACCCCAGGCTTTACACTTTATGCTTCCGGCTCGTATGTTG
TGTGGAATTGTGAGCGGGATAACAATTTCACACA
