>Addgene plasmid #59709 | pSALECT-PRAI | addgene partial sequence | sequence record 96812 | MoCloF 5'-agcgaggaagcggaagagcg-3'
CCGATTCATTAATGCAGCTGGCACGACAGGTTTCCCGACTGGAAAGCGGGCAGTGAGCGCAACGCAATTA
ATGTGAGTTAGCTCACTCATTAGGCACCCCAGGCTTTACACTTTATGCTTCCGGCTCGTATGTTGTGTGG
AATTGTGAGCGGGATAACAATTTCACACAGGATCTCGACATGAACAATAACGATCTCTTTCAGGCATCAC
GTCGGCGTTTTCTGGCACAACTCGGCGGCTTAACCGTCGCCGGGATGCTGGGGCCGTCATTGCTAACGCC
GCGACGTGCGACTGCGCATATGGAATTCATGGTTAGAGTTAAAATCTGCGGTATTACTAACCTTGAGGAC
GCACTTTTTTCCGTAGAATCTGGGGCTGATGCTGTCGGATTCGTTTTTTATCCTAAAAGTAAGAGATATA
TCAGTCCCGAAGATGCCAGAAGGATCTCCGTGGAACTGCCGCCGTTTGTCTTCAGGGTGGGTGTCTTCGT
CAATGAGGAGCCTGAGAAAATCCTGGATGTGGCCTCGTATGTGCAGTTGAATGCTGTCCAGCTACATGGA
GAAGAACCTATAGAGCTTTGTCGTAAAATTGCCGAAAGGATCTTGGTGATTAAAGCTGTTGGTGTCTCTA
ACGAAAGAGACATGGAGAGGGCGCTAAACTACCGTGAATTTCCCATTTTACTTGACACTAAAACTCCTGA
ATATGGTGGATCTGGTAAAACATTTGATTGGTCACTGATCCTGCCTTACAGAGACCGTTTCAGATATCTA
GTGTTAAGCGGCGGCCT
