>Addgene plasmid #59709 | pSALECT-PRAI | addgene partial sequence | sequence record 96813 | Amp-R 5'-ATAATACCGCGCCACATAGC-3'
CGTTCTTCGGGGCGAAAACTCTCAAGGATCTTACCGCTGTTGAGATCCAGTTCGATGTAACCCACTCGTG
CACCCAACTGATCTTCAGCATCTTTTACTTTCACCAGCGTTTCTGGGTGGGATCCCAAACCTTTAGCGTT
CTTGATGAACATCTTAATGGAATCGTGGTCCTTTTTGCCTGGGAAGGCTTCGACCCCGGAAGAGACATCC
ACTGCGAAAGGTCTAACAACATCTATGGCACTCCTCACATTCTCTGGATTTAGGCCGCCGCTTAACACTA
GATATCTGAAACGGTCTCTGTAAGGCAGGATCAGTGACCAATCAAATGTTTTACCAGATCCACCATATTC
AGGAGTTTTAGTGTCAAGTAAAATGGGAAATTCACGGTAGTTTAGCGCCCTCTCCATGTCTCTTTCGTTA
GAGACACCAACAGCTTTAATCACCAAGATCCTTTCGGCAATTTTACGACAAAGCTCTATAGGTTCTTCTC
CATGTAGCTGGACAGCATTCAACTGCACATACGAGGCCACATCCAGGATTTTCTCAGGCTCCTCATTGAC
GAAGACACCCACCCTGAAGACAAACGGCGGCAGTTCCACGGAGATCCTTCTGGCATCTTCGGGACTGATA
TATCTCTTACTTTTAGGATAAAAAACGAATCCGACAGCATCAGCCCCAGATTCTACGGAAAAAAGTGCGT
CCTCAAGGTTAGTAATACCGCAGATTTTAACTCTAACCATGAATTCCATATGCGCAGTCGCACGTCGCGG
CGTTAGCAATGACGG
